Addgene plasmid #103434: LSB-hsa-miR-323a-5p
Purpose: Used to sense miRNA activity using fluorescence based tools. hsa-miR-323a-5p target in 3' UTR of of mKate. miRNA activity can be measured by the repression of mKate2 relative to EBFP2 fluorescent proteins . Plasmid is inherently unstable; please see Depositor Comments
Depositing lab: Ron Weiss. Depositing organization: Massachusetts Institute of Technology. Publication: A mixed antagonistic/synergistic miRNA repression model enables accurate predictions of multi-input miRNA sensor activity. Gam JJ, Babb J, Weiss R. Nat Commun. 2018 Jun 22;9(1):2430. doi: 10.1038/s41467-018-04575-0. PubMed 29934631.
Backbone
  Vector backbone: Low Sensor Backbone (LSB)
  Vector type: Mammalian Expression, Synthetic Biology
Growth in bacteria
  Bacterial resistance: Ampicillin and Kanamycin, 100 & 50 μg/mL
  Growth temperature: 30°C
  Growth strain: NEB Stable
  Copy number: High Copy
Gene/Insert
  Gene/Insert name: hsa-miR-323a-5p target
  Species: H. sapiens (human)
  Entrez Gene: MIR323A (a.k.a. MIR323, MIRN323, hsa-mir-323, hsa-mir-323a, mir-323a)
  Promoter: EF-1a
  Cloning method: Gibson Cloning
Terms and licenses: Academic/Nonprofit Terms; Industry Terms: Not Available to Industry
Depositor comments: Please note that this plasmid is inherently unstable due to a repeating poly A element. We recommend performing a diagnostic digest on multiple colonies upon receipt. The depositors would like to note the presence of several discrepancies between the depositor sequence and physical plasmid sequence. In particular, the sequences upstream and downstream of the puromycin coding region have 10 bp insertions which do not affect the ability to perform puromycin selection. The sequences for those regions within the physical plasmids are as follows: Upstream of Puro: GAATTCGACCGCCTGTCTCAAGGTGCCACC; Downstream of Puro: GCTTTGAGACTACGCGTGAATTCACTCCTC.
How to cite: LSB-hsa-miR-323a-5p was a gift from Ron Weiss (Addgene plasmid # 103434 ; http://n2t.net/addgene:103434 ; RRID:Addgene_103434)
