[The description below was written by a language model from this plasmid's Addgene catalogue record and pLannotate feature annotations shown in this document.]
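Description:
LSB-hsa-miR-323a-5p is a mammalian expression plasmid of about 11 kb built on the Low Sensor Backbone (LSB) and designed as a two-colour fluorescent sensor of microRNA activity. It is propagated in E. coli from a high-copy ColE1/pUC-type origin and carries both β-lactamase (ampicillin) and aph(3')-Ia (kanamycin) markers, with dual selection listed in the record. A puromycin N-acetyltransferase coding sequence followed by a rabbit β-globin poly(A) signal is also present for selection in mammalian cells, although no promoter is annotated directly upstream of it.

The payload consists of two parallel transcription units, each driven by the human EF-1α core promoter with its intron A and terminated by a β-globin 3' region and poly(A) signal. One unit encodes the red fluorescent protein mKate2 and, according to the record, carries a target site for human miR-323a-5p in its 3' UTR. This site is not separately annotated in the feature table but would lie in the interval between the mKate2 cassette and its polyadenylation region. The other unit encodes the blue fluorescent protein EBFP2 with no miRNA target and serves as an internal reference. Because both reporters are on one plasmid under identical promoters, miR-323a-5p activity in a transfected cell can be read as repression of mKate2 relative to EBFP2, which normalises for plasmid dosage and expression capacity. Gateway attB4, attB1 and attB2 scars flank the promoters and coding sequences, reflecting modular assembly of the units, and the listed cloning method is Gibson assembly.

The depositor notes that the repeated poly(A) elements make the plasmid inherently unstable, and that the physical plasmid differs slightly from the deposited sequence. These differences include short insertions flanking the puromycin coding region that do not impair puromycin selection.
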