Features (pLannotate 1.2.2; 28 found; start..end, strand, type, name):
     87..675     -  rep_origin     ori: high-copy-number ColE1/pMB1/pBR322/pUC origin of replication
    846..1706    -  CDS            AmpR: β-lactamase; bla; confers resistance to ampicillin, carbenicillin, and related antibiotics
   1707..1778    -  promoter       AmpR promoter: bla
   1857..2456    +  CDS            PuroR: puromycin N-acetyltransferase; pac from Streptomyces alboniger; confers resistance to puromycin
   2461..2541    +  CDS            HBB (fragment): HBB_PONPY - Experimental evidence at transcript level: Swiss-Prot protein existence level 2. Involved in oxygen transport from the lung to the various peripheral tissues. From Pongo pygmaeus (Bornean orangutan).
   2612..2667    +  polyA_signal   β-globin poly(A) signal: rabbit β-globin polyadenylation signal (Gil and Proudfoot, 1987)
   3646..3666    +  protein_bind   attB4: mutant version of attB; core recombination site for the Gateway® BP reaction BP Clonase™
   3734..3945    +  promoter       EF-1α core promoter: core promoter for human elongation factor EF-1α
   3946..4884    +  intron         EF-1α intron A: intron upstream of the start codon of human EF-1α
   4911..4931    +  protein_bind   attB1: mutant version of attB; core recombination site for the Gateway® BP reaction BP Clonase™
   4951..5646    +  CDS            mKate2: mKate2 is a basic (constitutively fluorescent) red fluorescent protein published in 2009, derived from Entacmaea quadricolor. It is reported to be a rapidly-maturing monomer with moderate acid sensitivity.
   5666..5690    -  protein_bind   attB2: mutant version of attB; recombination site for the Gateway® BP reaction BP Clonase™
   5834..5908    +  CDS            HBB (fragment): HBB_PONPY - Experimental evidence at transcript level: Swiss-Prot protein existence level 2. Involved in oxygen transport from the lung to the various peripheral tissues. From Pongo pygmaeus (Bornean orangutan).
   5979..6034    +  polyA_signal   β-globin poly(A) signal: rabbit β-globin polyadenylation signal (Gil and Proudfoot, 1987)
   6418..6443    +  misc_feature   SA: splice acceptor site
   7115..7135    +  protein_bind   attB4: mutant version of attB; core recombination site for the Gateway® BP reaction BP Clonase™
   7203..7414    +  promoter       EF-1α core promoter: core promoter for human elongation factor EF-1α
   7415..8353    +  intron         EF-1α intron A: intron upstream of the start codon of human EF-1α
   8380..8400    +  protein_bind   attB1: mutant version of attB; core recombination site for the Gateway® BP reaction BP Clonase™
   8411..9127    +  CDS            EBFP2: EBFP2 is a basic (constitutively fluorescent) blue fluorescent protein published in 2007, derived from Aequorea victoria. It is reported to be a rapidly-maturing monomer with moderate acid sensitivity.
   9135..9159    -  protein_bind   attB2: mutant version of attB; recombination site for the Gateway® BP reaction BP Clonase™
   9163..9243    +  CDS            HBB (fragment): HBB_PONPY - Experimental evidence at transcript level: Swiss-Prot protein existence level 2. Involved in oxygen transport from the lung to the various peripheral tissues. From Pongo pygmaeus (Bornean orangutan).
   9314..9369    +  polyA_signal   β-globin poly(A) signal: rabbit β-globin polyadenylation signal (Gil and Proudfoot, 1987)
   9752..9774    -  protein_bind   lac operator (fragment): The lac repressor binds to the lac operator to inhibit transcription in E. coli. This inhibition can be relieved by adding lactose or isopropyl-β-D-thiogalactopyranoside (IPTG). lac repressor encoded by lacI
   9778..9808    -  promoter       lac promoter: promoter for the E. coli lac operon
   9823..9844    -  protein_bind   CAP binding site: CAP binding activates transcription in the presence of cAMP. E. coli catabolite activator protein
   9857..9896    -  CDS            lacI (fragment): lac repressor; lacI; The lac repressor binds to the lac operator to inhibit transcription in E. coli. This inhibition can be relieved by adding lactose or isopropyl-β-D-thiogalactopyranoside (IPTG).
  10069..10878   +  CDS            KanR: aminoglycoside phosphotransferase; aph(3')-Ia; confers resistance to kanamycin in bacteria or G418 (Geneticin®) in eukaryotes
>Addgene plasmid #103434 | LSB-hsa-miR-323a-5p | depositor full sequence | sequence record 195917 | Full Sequence
AATTGAGGGGATAACGCAGGAAAGAACATGTGAGCAAAAGGCCAGCAAAAGGCCAGGAACCGTAAAAAGG
CCGCGTTGCTGGCGTTTTTCCATAGGCTCCGCCCCCCTGACGAGCATCACAAAAATCGACGCTCAAGTCA
GAGGTGGCGAAACCCGACAGGACTATAAAGATACCAGGCGTTTCCCCCTGGAAGCTCCCTCGTGCGCTCT
CCTGTTCCGACCCTGCCGCTTACCGGATACCTGTCCGCCTTTCTCCCTTCGGGAAGCGTGGCGCTTTCTC
ATAGCTCACGCTGTAGGTATCTCAGTTCGGTGTAGGTCGTTCGCTCCAAGCTGGGCTGTGTGCACGAACC
CCCCGTTCAGCCCGACCGCTGCGCCTTATCCGGTAACTATCGTCTTGAGTCCAACCCGGTAAGACACGAC
TTATCGCCACTGGCAGCAGCCACTGGTAACAGGATTAGCAGAGCGAGGTATGTAGGCGGTGCTACAGAGT
TCTTGAAGTGGTGGCCTAACTACGGCTACACTAGAAGAACAGTATTTGGTATCTGCGCTCTGCTGAAGCC
AGTTACCTTCGGAAAAAGAGTTGGTAGCTCTTGATCCGGCAAACAAACCACCGCTGGTAGCGGTGGTTTT
TTTGTTTGCAAGCAGCAGATTACGCGCAGAAAAAAAGGATCTCAAGAAGATCCTTTGATCTTTTCTACGG
GGTCTGACGCTCAGTGGAACGAAAACTCACGTTAAGGGATTTTGGTCATGAGATTATCAAAAAGGATCTT
CACCTAGATCCTTTTAAATTAAAAATGAAGTTTTAAATCAATCTAAAGTATATATGAGTAAACTTGGTCT
GACAGTTACCAATGCTTAATCAGTGAGGCACCTATCTCAGCGATCTGTCTATTTCGTTCATCCATAGTTG
CCTGACTCCCCGTCGTGTAGATAACTACGATACGGGAGGGCTTACCATCTGGCCCCAGTGCTGCAATGAT
ACCGCGAGAACCACGCTCACCGGCTCCAGATTTATCAGCAATAAACCAGCCAGCCGGAAGGGCCGAGCGC
AGAAGTGGTCCTGCAACTTTATCCGCCTCCATCCAGTCTATTAATTGTTGCCGGGAAGCTAGAGTAAGTA
GTTCGCCAGTTAATAGTTTGCGCAACGTTGTTGCCATTGCTACAGGCATCGTGGTGTCACGCTCGTCGTT
TGGTATGGCTTCATTCAGCTCCGGTTCCCAACGATCAAGGCGAGTTACATGATCCCCCATGTTGTGCAAA
AAAGCGGTTAGCTCCTTCGGTCCTCCGATCGTTGTCAGAAGTAAGTTGGCCGCAGTGTTATCACTCATGG
TTATGGCAGCACTGCATAATTCTCTTACTGTCATGCCATCCGTAAGATGCTTTTCTGTGACTGGTGAGTA
CTCAACCAAGTCATTCTGAGAATAGTGTATGCGGCGACCGAGTTGCTCTTGCCCGGCGTCAATACGGGAT
AATACCGCGCCACATAGCAGAACTTTAAAAGTGCTCATCATTGGAAAACGTTCTTCGGGGCGAAAACTCT
CAAGGATCTTACCGCTGTTGAGATCCAGTTCGATGTAACCCACTCGTGCACCCAACTGATCTTCAGCATC
TTTTACTTTCACCAGCGTTTCTGGGTGAGCAAAAACAGGAAGGCAAAATGCCGCAAAAAAGGGAATAAGG
GCGACACGGAAATGTTGAATACTCATACTCTTCCTTTTTCAATATTATTGAAGCATTTATCAGGGTTATT
GTCTCATGAGCGGATACATATTTGAATGTAGCTCCGAATTTCTCGAGGGCTTGTCGACGACGGCGGTCTC
CGTCGTCAGGATCATGAATTCGACCCGCCTGCCACCATGACCGAGTACAAGCCCACGGTGCGCCTCGCCA
CCCGCGACGACGTCCCCCGGGCCGTACGCACCCTCGCCGCCGCGTTCGCCGACTACCCCGCCACGCGCCA
CACCGTCGACCCGGACCGCCACATCGAGCGGGTCACCGAGCTGCAAGAACTCTTCCTCACGCGCGTCGGG
CTCGACATCGGCAAGGTGTGGGTCGCGGACGACGGCGCCGCGGTGGCGGTCTGGACCACGCCGGAGAGCG
TCGAAGCGGGGGCGGTGTTCGCCGAGATCGGCCCGCGCATGGCCGAGTTGAGCGGTTCCCGGCTGGCCGC
GCAGCAACAGATGGAAGGCCTCCTGGCGCCGCACCGGCCCAAGGAGCCCGCGTGGTTCCTGGCCACCGTC
GGCGTCTCGCCCGACCACCAGGGCAAGGGTCTGGGCAGCGCCGTCGTGCTCCCCGGAGTGGAGGCGGCCG
AGCGCGCCGGGGTGCCCGCCTTCCTGGAGACATCCGCGCCCCGCAACCTCCCCTTCTACGAGCGGCTCGG
CTTCACCGTCACCGCCGACGTCGAGGTGCCCGAAGGACCGCGCACCTGGTGCATGACCCGCAAGCCCGGT
GCCTGATACGCGTGAATTCACTCCTCAGGTGCAGGCTGCCTATCAGAAGGTGGTGGCTGGTGTGGCCAAT
GCCCTGGCTCACAAATACCACTGAGATCTTTTTCCCTCTGCCAAAAATTATGGGGACATCATGAAGCCCC
TTGAGCATCTGACTTCTGGCTAATAAAGGAAATTTATTTTCATTGCAATAGTGTGTTGGAATTTTTTGTG
TCTCTCACTCGGAAGGACATATGGGAGGGCAAATCATTTAAAACATCAGAATGAGTATTTGGTTTAGAGT
TTGGCAACATATGCCCATATGCTGGCTGCCATGAACAAAGGTTGGCTATAAAGAGGTCATCAGTATATGA
AACAGCCCCCTGCTGTCCATTCCTTATTCCATAGAAAAGCCTTGACTTGAGGTTAGATTTTTTTTATATT
TTGTTTTGTGTTATTTTTTTCTTTAACATCCCTAAAATTTTCCTTACATGTTTTACTAGCCAGATTTTTC
CTCCTCTCCTGACTACTCCCAGTCATAGCTGTCCCTCTTCTCTTATGGAGATCCCTCGACCTGCAGCCCA
AGCTTGAATTCTCTAGAATTACCCTGTTATCCCTATGCTTGGTTTACCGAGCTCTTATTGGTTTTCAAAC
TTCATTGACTGTGCCCAACGCGCCTGGGAGCTCACGGGGACAGCCCCCCCCCAAAGCCCCCAGGGATGTA
ATTACGTCCCTCCCCCGCTAGGGGGCAGCAGCGAGCCGCCCGGGGCTCCGCTCCGGTCCGGCGCTCCCCC
CGCATCCCCGAGCCGGCAGCGTGCGGGGACAGCCCGGGCACGGGGAAGGTGGCACGGGATCGCTTTCCTC
TGAACGCTTCTCGCTGCTCTTTGAGCCTGCAGACACCTGGGGGGATACGGGGAAAAAGCTAGGCTGAAAG
ACCGGTTCTTAGAATGACACGCGCCTGGGAGCTCACGGGGACAGCCCCCCCCCAAAGCCCCCAGGGATGT
AATTACGTCCCTCCCCCGCTAGGGGGCAGCAGCGAGCCGCCCGGGGCTCCGCTCCGGTCCGGCGCTCCCC
CCGCATCCCCGAGCCGGCAGCGTGCGGGGACAGCCCGGGCACGGGGAAGGTGGCACGGGATCGCTTTCCT
CTGAACGCTTCTCGCTGCTCTTTGAGCCTGCAGACACCTGGGGGGATACGGGGAAAAAGCTAACTTCTGA
GACGACAACTTTGTATAGAAAAGTTGGCTCCGAATTCGCCCTTGACAGCAGAGATCCAGTTTGGTTAATT
AATTGGCTCCGGTGCCCGTCAGTGGGCAGAGCGCACATCGCCCACAGTCCCCGAGAAGTTGTGGGGAGGG
GTCGGCAATTGAACCGGTGCCTAGAGAAGGTGGCGCGGGGTAAACTGGGAAAGTGATGTCGTGTACTGGC
TCCGCCTTTTTCCCGAGGGTGGGGGAGAACCGTATATAAGTGCAGTAGTCGCCGTGAACGTTCTTTTTCG
CAACGGGTTTGCCGCCAGAACACAGGTAAGTGCCGTGTGTGGTTCCCGCGGGCCTGGCCTCTTTACGGGT
TATGGCCCTTGCGTGCCTTGAATTACTTCCACCTGGCTGCAGTACGTGATTCTTGATCCCGAGCTTCGGG
TTGGAAGTGGGTGGGAGAGTTCGAGGCCTTGCGCTTAAGGAGCCCCTTCGCCTCGTGCTTGAGTTGAGGC
CTGGCCTGGGCGCTGGGGCCGCCGCGTGCGAATCTGGTGGCACCTTCGCGCCTGTCTCGCTGCTTTCGAT
AAGTCTCTAGCCATTTAAAATTTTTGATGACCTGCTGCGACGCTTTTTTTCTGGCAAGATAGTCTTGTAA
ATGCGGGCCAAGATCTGCACACTGGTATTTCGGTTTTTGGGGCCGCGGGCGGCGACGGGGCCCGTGCGTC
CCAGCGCACATGTTCGGCGAGGCGGGGCCTGCGAGCGCGGCCACCGAGAATCGGACGGGGGTAGTCTCAA
GCTGGCCGGCCTGCTCTGGTGCCTGGCCTCGCGCCGCCGTGTATCGCCCCGCCCTGGGCGGCAAGGCTGG
CCCGGTCGGCACCAGTTGCGTGAGCGGAAAGATGGCCGCTTCCCGGCCCTGCTGCAGGGAGCTCAAAATG
GAGGACGCGGCGCTCGGGAGAGCGGGCGGGTGAGTCACCCACACAAAGGAAAAGGGCCTTTCCGTCCTCA
GCCGTCGCTTCATGTGACTCCACGGAGTACCGGGCGCCGTCCAGGCACCTCGATTAGTTCTCGAGCTTTT
GGAGTACGTCGTCTTTAGGTTGGGGGGAGGGGTTTTATGCGATGGAGTTTCCCCACACTGAGTGGGTGGA
GACTGAAGTTAGGCCAGCTTGGCACTTGATGTAATTCTCCTTGGAATTTGCCCTTTTTGAGTTTGGATCT
TGGTTCATTCTCAAGCCTCAGACAGTGGTTCAAAGTTTTTTTCTTCCATTTCAGGTGTCGTGAGAAGGGC
GAATTCGACCCAAGTTTGTACAAAAAAGCAGGCTGGATCCAGGTGCCACCATGGTGAGCGAGCTGATTAA
GGAGAACATGCACATGAAGCTGTACATGGAGGGCACCGTGAACAACCACCACTTCAAGTGCACATCCGAG
GGCGAAGGCAAGCCCTACGAGGGCACCCAGACCATGAGAATCAAGGCGGTCGAGGGCGGCCCTCTCCCCT
TCGCCTTCGACATCCTGGCTACCAGCTTCATGTACGGCAGCAAAACCTTCATCAACCACACCCAGGGCAT
CCCCGACTTCTTTAAGCAGTCCTTCCCCGAGGGCTTCACATGGGAGAGAGTCACCACATACGAAGATGGG
GGCGTGCTGACCGCTACCCAGGACACCAGCCTCCAGGACGGCTGCCTCATCTACAACGTCAAGATCAGAG
GGGTGAACTTCCCATCCAACGGCCCTGTGATGCAGAAGAAAACACTCGGCTGGGAGGCCTCCACCGAGAC
ACTGTACCCCGCTGACGGCGGCCTGGAAGGCAGAGCCGACATGGCCCTGAAGCTCGTGGGCGGGGGCCAC
CTGATCTGCAACCTTAAGACCACATACAGATCCAAGAAACCCGCTAAGAACCTCAAGATGCCCGGCGTCT
ACTATGTGGACAGGAGACTGGAAAGAATCAAGGAGGCCGACAAAGAGACATACGTCGAGCAGCACGAGGT
GGCTGTGGCCAGATACTGCGACCTCCCTAGCAAACTGGGGCACAAACTTAATTGAGAATTCTACCACCCA
GCTTTCTTGTACAAAGTGGTACGTCTCAAGACCAGAGGTCTCTGCTTGAGCACGCGCGAACGCGCCACGG
ACCACCTGCGAACGCGCCACGGACCACCTGCGAACGCGCCACGGACCACCTGCGAACGCGCCACGGACCA
CCTCAACCAGAAGAGACCTGTGCTTCACTCCTCAGGTGCAGGCTGCCTATCAGAAGGTGGTGGCTGGTGT
GGCCAATGCCCTGGCTCACAAATACCACTGAGATCTTTTTCCCTCTGCCAAAAATTATGGGGACATCATG
AAGCCCCTTGAGCATCTGACTTCTGGCTAATAAAGGAAATTTATTTTCATTGCAATAGTGTGTTGGAATT
TTTTGTGTCTCTCACTCGGAAGGACATATGGGAGGGCAAATCATTTAAAACATCAGAATGAGTATTTGGT
TTAGAGTTTGGCAACATATGCCCATATGCTGGCTGCCATGAACAAAGGTTGGCTATAAAGAGGTCATCAG
TATATGAAACAGCCCCCTGCTGTCCATTCCTTATTCCATAGAAAAGCCTTGACTTGAGGTTAGATTTTTT
TTATATTTTGTTTTGTGTTATTTTTTTCTTTAACATCCCTAAAATTTTCCTTACATGTTTTACTAGCCAG
ATTTTTCCTCCTCTCCTGACTACTCCCAGTCATAGCTGTCCCTCTTCTCTTATGGAGATCCCGAGCGGTG
CGTTTTTATGCTTGTAGTATTGTATAATGTTTTTAAGATCCAAGCTTCTGACCTCTTCTCTTCCTCCCAC
AGGGCCTCGAGACAATTGCATCGATGGTACCAGTGAAAGTCTGCAATGAATTCGAGTTGGCGCGCCTGTC
ATTCTAAATCTCTCTTTCAGCCTAAAGCTTTTTCCCCGTATCCCCCCAGGTGTCTGCAGGCTCAAAGAGC
AGCGAGAAGCGTTCAGAGGAAAGCGATCCCGTGCCACCTTCCCCGTGCCCGGGCTGTCCCCGCACGCTGC
CGGCTCGGGGATGCGGGGGGAGCGCCGGACCGGAGCGGAGCCCCGGGCGGCTCGCTGCTGCCCCCTAGCG
GGGGAGGGACGTAATTACATCCCTGGGGGCTTTGGGAGGGGGCTGTCCCCGTGAGCTCCCAGGCGCGCCT
GTCATTCTAAATCTCTCTTTCAGCCTAAAGCTTTTTCCCCGTATCCCCCCAGGTGTCTGCAGGCTCAAAG
AGCAGCGAGAAGCGTTCAGAGGAAAGCGATCCCGTGCCACCTTCCCCGTGCCCGGGCTGTCCCCGCACGC
TGCCGGCTCGGGGATGCGGGGGGAGCGCCGGACCGGAGCGGAGCCCCGGGCGGCTCGCTGCTGCCCCCTA
GCGGGGGAGGGACGTAATTACATCCCTGGGGGCTTTGGGGGGGGGCTGTCCCCGTGAGCTCCCAGGCGCG
CCAACTCGGTACCGTATCGATGTCGACGTTAACGCTAGTGATATCAACTTTGTATAGAAAAGTTGGCTCC
GAATTCGCCCTTGACAGCAGAGATCCAGTTTGGTTAATTAATTGGCTCCGGTGCCCGTCAGTGGGCAGAG
CGCACATCGCCCACAGTCCCCGAGAAGTTGTGGGGAGGGGTCGGCAATTGAACCGGTGCCTAGAGAAGGT
GGCGCGGGGTAAACTGGGAAAGTGATGTCGTGTACTGGCTCCGCCTTTTTCCCGAGGGTGGGGGAGAACC
GTATATAAGTGCAGTAGTCGCCGTGAACGTTCTTTTTCGCAACGGGTTTGCCGCCAGAACACAGGTAAGT
GCCGTGTGTGGTTCCCGCGGGCCTGGCCTCTTTACGGGTTATGGCCCTTGCGTGCCTTGAATTACTTCCA
CCTGGCTGCAGTACGTGATTCTTGATCCCGAGCTTCGGGTTGGAAGTGGGTGGGAGAGTTCGAGGCCTTG
CGCTTAAGGAGCCCCTTCGCCTCGTGCTTGAGTTGAGGCCTGGCCTGGGCGCTGGGGCCGCCGCGTGCGA
ATCTGGTGGCACCTTCGCGCCTGTCTCGCTGCTTTCGATAAGTCTCTAGCCATTTAAAATTTTTGATGAC
CTGCTGCGACGCTTTTTTTCTGGCAAGATAGTCTTGTAAATGCGGGCCAAGATCTGCACACTGGTATTTC
GGTTTTTGGGGCCGCGGGCGGCGACGGGGCCCGTGCGTCCCAGCGCACATGTTCGGCGAGGCGGGGCCTG
CGAGCGCGGCCACCGAGAATCGGACGGGGGTAGTCTCAAGCTGGCCGGCCTGCTCTGGTGCCTGGCCTCG
CGCCGCCGTGTATCGCCCCGCCCTGGGCGGCAAGGCTGGCCCGGTCGGCACCAGTTGCGTGAGCGGAAAG
ATGGCCGCTTCCCGGCCCTGCTGCAGGGAGCTCAAAATGGAGGACGCGGCGCTCGGGAGAGCGGGCGGGT
GAGTCACCCACACAAAGGAAAAGGGCCTTTCCGTCCTCAGCCGTCGCTTCATGTGACTCCACGGAGTACC
GGGCGCCGTCCAGGCACCTCGATTAGTTCTCGAGCTTTTGGAGTACGTCGTCTTTAGGTTGGGGGGAGGG
GTTTTATGCGATGGAGTTTCCCCACACTGAGTGGGTGGAGACTGAAGTTAGGCCAGCTTGGCACTTGATG
TAATTCTCCTTGGAATTTGCCCTTTTTGAGTTTGGATCTTGGTTCATTCTCAAGCCTCAGACAGTGGTTC
AAAGTTTTTTTCTTCCATTTCAGGTGTCGTGAGAAGGGCGAATTCGACCCAAGTTTGTACAAAAAAGCAG
GCTCGCCACCATGGTGAGCAAGGGCGAGGAGCTGTTCACCGGGGTGGTGCCCATCCTGGTCGAGCTGGAC
GGCGACGTAAACGGCCACAAGTTCAGCGTGAGGGGCGAGGGCGAGGGCGATGCCACCAACGGCAAGCTGA
CCCTGAAGTTCATCTGCACCACCGGCAAGCTGCCCGTGCCCTGGCCCACCCTCGTGACCACCCTGAGCCA
CGGCGTGCAGTGCTTCGCCCGCTACCCCGACCACATGAAGCAGCACGACTTCTTCAAGTCCGCCATGCCC
GAAGGCTACGTCCAGGAGCGCACCATCTTCTTCAAGGACGACGGCACCTACAAGACCCGCGCCGAGGTGA
AGTTCGAGGGCGACACCCTAGTGAACCGCATCGAGCTGAAGGGCGTCGACTTCAAGGAGGACGGCAACAT
CCTGGGGCACAAGCTGGAGTACAACTTCAACAGCCACAACATCTATATCATGGCCGTCAAGCAGAAGAAC
GGCATCAAGGTGAACTTCAAGATCCGCCACAACGTGGAGGACGGCAGCGTGCAGCTCGCCGACCACTACC
AGCAGAACACCCCCATCGGCGACGGCCCCGTGCTGCTGCCCGACAGCCACTACCTGAGCACCCAGTCCGT
GCTGAGCAAAGACCCCAACGAGAAGCGCGATCACATGGTCCTGCTGGAGTTCCGCACCGCCGCCGGGATC
ACTCTCGGCATGGACGAGCTGTACAAGTAATACCACCCAGCTTTCTTGTACAAAGTGGTACGCGTGAATT
CACTCCTCAGGTGCAGGCTGCCTATCAGAAGGTGGTGGCTGGTGTGGCCAATGCCCTGGCTCACAAATAC
CACTGAGATCTTTTTCCCTCTGCCAAAAATTATGGGGACATCATGAAGCCCCTTGAGCATCTGACTTCTG
GCTAATAAAGGAAATTTATTTTCATTGCAATAGTGTGTTGGAATTTTTTGTGTCTCTCACTCGGAAGGAC
ATATGGGAGGGCAAATCATTTAAAACATCAGAATGAGTATTTGGTTTAGAGTTTGGCAACATATGCCCAT
ATGCTGGCTGCCATGAACAAAGGTTGGCTATAAAGAGGTCATCAGTATATGAAACAGCCCCCTGCTGTCC
ATTCCTTATTCCATAGAAAAGCCTTGACTTGAGGTTAGATTTTTTTTATATTTTGTTTTGTGTTATTTTT
TTCTTTAACATCCCTAAAATTTTCCTTACATGTTTTACTAGCCAGATTTTTCCTCCTCTCCTGACTACTC
CCAGTCATAGCTGTCCCTCTTCTCTTATGGAGATCCCTCGACCTGCAGCCCAAGCTTGGCGTAATCATGG
TCATAGCTGTTTCCTGTGTGAAATTGTTATCCGCTCACAATTCCACACAACATACGAGCCGGAAGCATAA
AGTGTAAAGCCTGGGGTGCCTAATGAGTGAGCTAACTCACATTAATTGCGTTGCGCTCACTGCCCGCTTT
CCAGTCGGGAAACCTGTCGTGCCAGCGGATCGACAGTACTAAGCTTGGTCTAATACCCAATCTCTCGTCT
TATCCAGATGTTTTATACGCCTCTGGCCCGTGTCTCAAAATCTCTGATGTTACATTGCACAAGATAAAAT
AATATCATCATGAACAATAAAACTGTCTGCTTACATAAACAGTAATACAAGGGGTGTTATGAGCCATATT
CAACGGGAAACGTCGAGGCCGCGATTAAATTCCAACATGGATGCTGATTTATATGGGTATAAATGGGCTC
GCGATAATGTCGGGCAATCAGGTGCGACAATCTATCGCTTGTATGGGAAGCCCGATGCGCCAGAGTTGTT
TCTGAAACATGGCAAAGGTAGCGTTGCCAATGATGTTACAGATGAGATGGTCAGACTAAACTGGCTGACG
GAATTTATGCCTCTTCCGACCATCAAGCATTTTATCCGTACTCCTGATGATGCATGGTTACTCACCACTG
CGATCCCCGGAAAAACAGCATTCCAGGTATTAGAAGAATATCCTGATTCAGGTGAAAATATTGTTGATGC
GCTGGCAGTGTTCCTGCGCCGGTTGCATTCGATTCCTGTTTGTAATTGTCCTTTTAACAGCGATCGCGTA
TTTCGTCTCGCTCAGGCGCAATCACGAATGAATAACGGTTTGGTTGATGCGAGTGATTTTGATGACGAGC
GTAATGGCTGGCCTGTTGAACAAGTCTGGAAAGAAATGCATAAACTTTTGCCATTCTCACCGGATTCAGT
CGTCACTCATGGTGATTTCTCACTTGATAACCTTATTTTTGACGAGGGGAAATTAATAGGTTGTATTGAT
GTTGGACGAGTCGGAATCGCAGACCGATACCAGGATCTTGCCATCCTATGGAACTGCCTCGGTGAGTTTT
CTCCTTCATTACAGAAACGGCTTTTTCAAAAATATGGTATTGATAATCCTGATATGAATAAATTGCAGTT
TCATTTGATGCTCGATGAGTTTTTCTAATCAGAATTGGTTAATTGGTTGTAACACTGGCAGAGCATTACG
CTGACTTGACGGGACGGCGCAAGCTCATGACCAAAATCCCTTAACGTGAGTTACGCGTCGTTCCACTGAG
CGTCAGAGGTATCACTAGTATTACAGAGGTAAGTTATAACAGTCGCCTAACCC
