>Addgene plasmid #103434 | LSB-hsa-miR-323a-5p | depositor partial sequence | sequence record 195918 | hsa-miR-323a-5p target
GCGAACGCGCCACGGACCACCT
