>Addgene plasmid #103434 | LSB-hsa-miR-323a-5p | addgene partial sequence | sequence record 270635 | mKate2-F 5'-ACCCGCTAAGAACCTCAAGA-3'
TCAAGGAGGCCGACAAAGAGACATACGTCGAGCAGCACGAGGTGGCTGTGGCCAGATACTGCGACCTCCC
TAGCAAACTGGGGCACAAACTTAATTGAGAATTCTACCACCCAGCTTTCTTGTACAAAGTGGTACGTCTC
AAGACCAGAGGTCTCTGCTTGAGCACGCGCGAACGCGCCACGGACCACCTGCGAACGCGCCACGGACCAC
CTGCGAACGCGCCACGGACCACCTGCGAACGCGCCACGGACCACCTCAACCAGAAGAGACCTGTGCTTCA
CTCCTCAGGTGCAGGCTGCCTATCAGAAGGTGGTGGCTGGTGTGGCCAATGCCCTGGCTCACAAATACCA
CTGAGATCTTTTTCCCTCTGCCAAAAATTATGGGGACATCATGAAGCCCCTTGAGCATCTGACTTCTGGC
TAATAAAGGAAATTTATTTTCATTGCAATAGTGTGTTGGAATTTTTTGTGTCTCTCACTCGGAAGGACAT
ATGGGAGGGCAAATCATTTAAAACATCAGAATGAGTATTTGGTTTAGAGTTTGGCAACATATGCCCATAT
GCTGGCTGCCATGAACAAAGGTTGGCTATAAAGAGGTCATCAGTATATGAAACAGCCCCCTGCTGTCCAT
TCCTTATTCCATA
